Addgene plasmid #126261: pGWB14-LYX043
Purpose: With a Nicotiana benthamiana transcription factor in PGWB14 backbone, for Agrobacterium mediated transient or stable expression corresponding transcription factor fused with a C-terminal HA tag.
Depositing lab: Silin Zhong. Depositing organization: Chinese University of Hong Kong.
Backbone
  Vector backbone: pGWB14
  Vector type: Plant Expression
  Selectable markers: Hygromycin
Growth in bacteria
  Bacterial resistance: Kanamycin, 50 μg/mL
  Growth temperature: 37°C
  Growth strain: DH5alpha
  Copy number: Low Copy
Gene/Insert
  Gene/Insert name: Niben101Scf04339g00001.1
  Species: Nicotiana benthamiana
  Promoter: CaMV 35S
  Tag / fusion protein: HA (C terminal on insert)
  Cloning method: Gibson Cloning
Terms and licenses: Academic/Nonprofit Terms; Industry Terms: Not Available to Industry
How to cite: pGWB14-LYX043 was a gift from Silin Zhong (Addgene plasmid # 126261 ; http://n2t.net/addgene:126261 ; RRID:Addgene_126261)
