[The description below was written by a language model from this plasmid's Addgene catalogue record and pLannotate feature annotations shown in this document.]
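Description:
pGWB14-LYX043 is a plant expression binary vector built on the pGWB14 backbone and intended for Agrobacterium-mediated transient or stable transformation. Outside the T-DNA it carries the broad-host-range IncP replication system (oriV with the trans-acting trfA gene), along with oriT and traJ for mobilisation, which allows maintenance in both E. coli and Agrobacterium at low copy number. Bacterial selection is by kanamycin (KanR). The annotation also picks up backbone remnants typical of this vector lineage, including an IS1 element and fragments of tetracycline resistance, ColE1 origin, lacZα and M13 origin sequences, which are not expected to be functional.

Between the nopaline-type right and left border repeats sit three CaMV 35S-driven cassettes. The main one expresses the Nicotiana benthamiana transcription factor Niben101Scf04339g00001.1, flanked by attB1 and attB2 sites and fused at its C-terminus to a 3xHA epitope tag, ending in a NOS terminator. The record lists Gibson cloning as the method. The annotation tool matches this coding region to Arabidopsis ILR3 (bHLH105), suggesting the insert is a related bHLH-type factor, although the catalogue entry does not name the family. A second cassette, not mentioned in the catalogue fields, encodes the tomato bushy stunt virus P19 silencing suppressor with a CaMV poly(A) signal. P19 binds siRNAs and would be expected to limit post-transcriptional silencing and boost expression in infiltrated leaves. The third cassette, in reverse orientation, provides hygromycin resistance (HygR) for selecting stable plant transformants. The HA tag allows detection or immunoprecipitation of the expressed factor.
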