Features (pLannotate 1.2.2; 36 found; start..end, strand, type, name):
      3..89      -  CDS            traI (fragment): TRAI6_ECOLX - Experimental evidence at protein level: Swiss-Prot protein existence level 1. The initiation process of transfer DNA synthesis requires the interaction of at least three plasmid-specific components (TraH, I, and J) at the transfer origin resulting in the assembly of a specialised nucleoprotein complex - the relaxosome. Site- and strand-specific cleavage at the transfer origin is dependent on TraI and TraJ. From Escherichia coli.
    127..498     -  CDS            traJ: oriT-recognizing protein; traJ
    531..640     -  oriT           oriT: incP origin of transfer
    772..962     +  rep_origin     ori (fragment): high-copy-number ColE1/pMB1/pBR322/pUC origin of replication
   1321..1971    -  CDS            TetR: tetracycline resistance regulatory protein; tetR
   2077..2326    +  CDS            TcR (fragment): tetracycline efflux protein; tetA; confers resistance to tetracycline
   2436..2460    -  misc_feature   RB T-DNA repeat: right border repeat from nopaline C58 T-DNA
   2490..2508    +  misc_feature   MCS (fragment): pUC18/19 multiple cloning site
   2559..2904    +  promoter       CaMV 35S promoter: strong constitutive promoter from cauliflower mosaic virus
   2856..2902    +  promoter       minimal CaMV 35S promoter: minimal 35S promoter from cauliflower mosaic virus
   2914..2932    -  misc_feature   MCS (fragment): pUC18/19 multiple cloning site
   2943..3458    +  CDS            P19_TBSVC: Experimental evidence at protein level: Swiss-Prot protein existence level 1. Acts as a suppressor of RNA-mediated gene silencing, also known as post-transcriptional gene silencing (PTGS), a mechanism of plant viral defense that limits the accumulation of viral RNAs. Binds to short interfering RNAs (siRNAs) with high affinity. Acts as a molecular caliper to specifically select siRNAs based on the length of the duplex region of the RNA (By similarity). From Tomato bushy stunt virus (strain Cherry) (TBSV).
   3531..3707    +  polyA_signal   CaMV poly(A) signal: cauliflower mosaic virus polyadenylation signal
   4210..4551    +  promoter       CaMV 35S promoter: strong constitutive promoter from cauliflower mosaic virus
   4562..4586    +  protein_bind   attB1: mutant version of attB; recombination site for the Gateway® BP reaction BP Clonase™
   4598..5302    +  CDS            ILR3: ILR3_ARATH - Also known as BHLH105, EN133. Experimental evidence at protein level: Swiss-Prot protein existence level 1. Transcription factor. Plays a role in resistance to amide- linked indole-3-acetic acid (IAA) conjugates such as IAA-Leu and IAA- Phe. May regulate gene expression in response to metal homeostasis changes. From Arabidopsis thaliana (Mouse-ear cress).
   5310..5334    -  protein_bind   attB2: mutant version of attB; recombination site for the Gateway® BP reaction BP Clonase™
   5363..5452    +  CDS            3xHA: three tandem HA epitope tags
   5486..5738    +  terminator     NOS terminator: nopaline synthase terminator and poly(A) signal
   6167..6419    -  terminator     NOS terminator: nopaline synthase terminator and poly(A) signal
   6443..6871    -  CDS            nos (fragment): DHNO_AGRT7 - Protein inferred from homology: Swiss-Prot protein existence level 3. From Agrobacterium tumefaciens (strain T37).
   6887..7912    -  CDS            HygR: aminoglycoside phosphotransferase from E. coli; aph(4)-Ia; confers resistance to hygromycin
   7922..8266    -  promoter       CaMV 35S promoter: strong constitutive promoter from cauliflower mosaic virus
   7923..7969    -  promoter       minimal CaMV 35S promoter: minimal 35S promoter from cauliflower mosaic virus
   8404..8559    +  CDS            lacZα (fragment) (sequence partly withheld): LacZα fragment of β-galactosidase; lacZ fragment
   8557..8857    +  rep_origin     M13 ori (fragment) (sequence partly withheld): M13 bacteriophage origin of replication; arrow indicates direction of (+) strand synthesis
   8858..8988    +  CDS            lacI (fragment): lac repressor; lacI; The lac repressor binds to the lac operator to inhibit transcription in E. coli. This inhibition can be relieved by adding lactose or isopropyl-β-D-thiogalactopyranoside (IPTG).
   9042..9066    -  misc_feature   LB T-DNA repeat: left border repeat from nopaline C58 T-DNA
  10523..10642   -  CDS            tetR (fragment): TETR1_ECOLX - Experimental evidence at protein level: Swiss-Prot protein existence level 1. TetR is the repressor of the tetracycline resistance element; its N-terminal region forms a helix-turn-helix structure and binds DNA. Binding of tetracycline to TetR reduces the repressor affinity for the tetracycline resistance gene (tetA) promoter operator sites. From Escherichia coli.
  10662..11810   -  CDS            trfA: trans-acting replication protein that binds to and activates oriV
  12109..12903   -  CDS            KanR: aminoglycoside phosphotransferase; aphA-3; confers resistance to kanamycin
  13095..13862   +  mobile_element IS1: prokaryotic transposable element IS1
  13871..14020   -  CDS            satA (fragment): STA_BACSU - Also known as yyaR. Experimental evidence at protein level: Swiss-Prot protein existence level 1. Involved in resistance to streptothricin, a broad-spectrum antibiotic produced by streptomycetes. Detoxifies streptothricin via acetylation of the beta amino group of the first beta-lysyl moiety of streptothricin. From Bacillus subtilis (strain 168).
  14019..14213   -  CDS            satA (fragment): STA_BACSU - Also known as yyaR. Experimental evidence at protein level: Swiss-Prot protein existence level 1. Involved in resistance to streptothricin, a broad-spectrum antibiotic produced by streptomycetes. Detoxifies streptothricin via acetylation of the beta amino group of the first beta-lysyl moiety of streptothricin. From Bacillus subtilis (strain 168).
  14216..14491   -  CDS            klaC (fragment): KLAC_ECOLX - Also known as telB. Protein predicted: Swiss-Prot protein existence level 4. Belongs to the kla operon, which is associated with cryptic tellurite resistance, and IncW plasmid fertility inhibition. From Escherichia coli.
  14555..15186   -  rep_origin     oriV: incP origin of replication
>Addgene plasmid #126261 | pGWB14-LYX043 | addgene full sequence | sequence record 246518 | Addgene NGS Result
TCGGTCTTGCCTTGCTCGTCGGTGATGTACTTCACCAGCTCCGCGAAGTCGCTCTTCTTGATGGAGCGCA
TGGGGACGTGCTTGGCAATCACGCGCACCCCCCGGCCGTTTTAGCGGCTAAAAAAGTCATGGCTCTGCCC
TCGGGCGGACCACGCCCATCATGACCTTGCCAAGCTCGTCCTGCTTCTCTTCGATCTTCGCCAGCAGGGC
GAGGATCGTGGCATCACCGAACCGCGCCGTGCGCGGGTCGTCGGTGAGCCAGAGTTTCAGCAGGCCGCCC
AGGCGGCCCAGGTCGCCATTGATGCGGGCCAGCTCGCGGACGTGCTCATAGTCCACGACGCCCGTGATTT
TGTAGCCCTGGCCGACGGCCAGCAGGTAGGCCGACAGGCTCATGCCGGCCGCCGCCGCCTTTTCCTCAAT
CGCTCTTCGTTCGTCTGGAAGGCAGTACACCTTGATAGGTGGGCTGCCCTTCCTGGTTGGCTTGGTTTCA
TCAGCCATCCGCTTGCCCTCATCTGTTACGCCGGCGGTAGCCGGCCAGCCTCGCAGAGCAGGATTCCCGT
TGAGCACCGCCAGGTGCGAATAAGGGACAGTGAAGAAGGAACACCCGCTCGCGGGTGGGCCTACTTCACC
TATCCTGCCCGGCTGACGCCGTTGGATACACCAAGGAAAGTCTACACGAACCCTTTGGCAAAATCCTGTA
TATCGTGCGAAAAAGGATGGATATACCGAAAAAATCGCTATAATGACCCCGAAGCAGGGTTATGCAGCGG
AAAAGCGCCACGCTTCCCGAAGGGAGAAAGGCGGACAGGTATCCGGTAAGCGGCAGGGTCGGAACAGGAG
AGCGCACGAGGGAGCTTCCAGGGGGAAACGCCTGGTATCTTTATAGTCCTGTCGGGTTTCGCCACCTCTG
ACTTGAGCGTCGATTTTTGTGATGCTCGTCAGGGGGGCGGAGCCTATGGAAAAACGCCAGCAACGCGGCC
TTTTTACGGTTCCTGGCCTTTTGCTGGCCTTTTGCTCACATGTTCTTTCCTGCGTTATCCCCTGATTCTG
TGGATAACCGTATTACCGCCTTTGAGTGAGCTGATACCGCTCGCCGCAGCCGAACGACCGAGCGCAGCGA
GTCAGTGAGCGAGGAAGCGGAAGAGCGCCAGAAGGCCGCCAGAGAGGCCGAGCGCGGCCGTGAGGCTTGG
ACGCTAGGGCAGGGCATGAAAAAGCCCGTAGCGGGCTGCTACGGGCGTCTGACGCGGTGGAAAGGGGGAG
GGGATGTTGTCTACATGGCTCTGCTGTAGTGAGTGGGTTGCGCTCCGGCAGCGGTCCTGATCAATCGTCA
CCCTTTCTCGGTCCTTCAACGTTCCTGACAACGAGCCTCCTTTTCGCCAATCCATCGACAATCACCGCGA
GTCCCTGCTCGAACGCTGCGTCCGGACCGGCTTCGTCGAAGGCGTCTATCGCGGCCCGCAACAGCGGCGA
GAGCGGAGCCTGTTCAACGGTGCCGCCGCGCTCGCCGGCATCGCTGTCGCCGGCCTGCTCCTCAAGCACG
GCCCCAACAGTGAAGTAGCTGATTGTCATCAGCGCATTGACGGCGTCCCCGGCCGAAAAACCCGCCTCGC
AGAGGAAGCGAAGCTGCGCGTCGGCCGTTTCCATCTGCGGTGCGCCCGGTCGCGTGCCGGCATGGATGCG
CGCGCCATCGCGGTAGGCGAGCAGCGCCTGCCTGAAGCTGCGGGCATTCCCGATCAGAAATGAGCGCCAG
TCGTCGTCGGCTCTCGGCACCGAATGCGTATGATTCTCCGCCAGCATGGCTTCGGCCAGTGCGTCGAGCA
GCGCCCGCTTGTTCCTGAAGTGCCAGTAAAGCGCCGGCTGCTGAACCCCCAACCGTTCCGCCAGTTTGCG
TGTCGTCAGACCGTCTACGCCGACCTCGTTCAACAGGTCCAGGGCGGCACGGATCACTGTATTCGGCTGC
AACTTTGTCATGCTTGACACTTTATCACTGATAAACATAATATGTCCACCAACTTATCAGTGATAAAGAA
TCCGCGCGTTCAATCGGACCAGCGGAGGCTGGTCCGGAGGCCAGACGTGAAACCCAACATACCCCTGATC
GTAATTCTGAGCACTGTCGCGCTCGACGCTGTCGGCATCGGCCTGATTATGCCGGTGCTGCCGGGCCTCC
TGCGCGATCTGGTTCACTCGAACGACGTCACCGCCCACTATGGCATTCTGCTGGCGCTGTATGCGTTGGT
GCAATTTGCCTGCGCACCTGTGCTGGGCGCGCTGTCGGATCGTTTCGGGCGGCGGCCAATCTTGCTCGTC
TCGCTGGCCGGCGCCAGATCTGGGGAACCCTGTGGTTGGCATGCACATACAAATGGACGAACGGATAAAC
CTTTTCACGCCCTTTTAAATATCCGATTATTCTAATAAACGCTCTTTTCTCTTAGGTTTACCCGCCAATA
TATCCTGTCAAACACTGATAGTTTAAACGTTGCGATTAAGAATTCGAGCTCGGTACCCCCCTACTCCAAA
AATGTCAAAGATACAGTCTCAGAAGACCAAAGGGCTATTGAGACTTTTCAACAAAGGGTAATTTCGGGAA
ACCTCCTCGGATTCCATTGCCCAGCTATCTGTCACTTCATCGAAAGGACAGTAGAAAAGGAAGGTGGCTC
CTACAAATGCCATCATTGCGATAAAGGAAAGGCTATCATTCAAGATGCCTCTGCCGACAGTGGTCCCAAA
GATGGACCCCCACCCACGAGGAGCATCGTGGAAAAAGAAGACGTTCCAACCACGTCTTCAAAGCAAGTGG
ATTGATGTGACATCTCCACTGACGTAAGGGATGACGCACAATCCCACTATCCTTCGCAAGACCCTTCCTC
TATATAAGGAAGTTCATTTCATTTGGAGAGGACAGCCCAAGCTTCGACTCTAGAGGATCCCCTTAAATCG
ATATGGAACGAGCTATACAAGGAAACGACGCTAGGGAACAAGCTAACAGTGAACGTTGGGATGGAGGATC
AGGAGGTACCACTTCTCCCTTCAAACTTCCTGACGAAAGTCCGAGTTGGACTGAGTGGCGGCTACATAAC
GATGAGACGAATTCGAATCAAGATAATCCCCTTGGTTTCAAGGAAAGCTGGGGTTTCGGGAAAGTTGTAT
TTAAGAGATATCTCAGATACGACAGGACGGAAGCTTCACTGCACAGAGTCCTTGGATCTTGGACGGGAGA
TTCGGTTAACTATGCAGCATCTCGATTTTTCGGTTTCGACCAGATCGGATGTACCTATAGTATTCGGTTT
CGAGGAGTTAGTATCACCGTTTCTGGAGGGTCTCGAACTCTTCAGCATCTCTGTGAGATGGCAATTCGGT
CTAAGCAAGAACTGCTACAGCTTGCCCCAATCGAAGTGGAAAGTAATGTATCAAGAGGATGCCCTGAAGG
TACTCAAACCTTCGAAAAAGAAAGCGAGTAAGTCGAGGGCGAGCTCGAATTCGGTACGCTGAAATCACCA
GTCTCTCTCTACAAATCTATCTCTCTCTATTTTCTCCATAAATAATGTGTGAGTAGTTTCCCGATAAGGG
AAATTAGGGTTCTTATAGGGTTTCGCTCATGTGTTGAGCATATAAGAAACCCTTAGTATGTATTTGTATT
TGTAAAATACTTCTATCAATAAAATTTCTAATTCCTAAAACCAAAATCCAGTACTAAAATCCAGATCTCC
CTGCAGGTCCCCAGATTAGCCTTTTCAATTTCAGAAAGAATGCTAACCCACAGATGGTTAGAGAGGCTTA
CGCAGCAGGTCTCATCAAGACGATCTACCCGAGCAATAATCTCCAGGAAATCAAATACCTTCCCAAGAAG
GTTAAAGATGCAGTCAAAAGATTCAGGACTAACTGCATCAAGAACACAGAGAAAGATATATTTCTCAAGA
TCAGAAGTACTATTCCAGTATGGACGATTCAAGGCTTGCTTCACAAACCAAGGCAAGTAATAGAGATTGG
AGTCTCTAAAAAGGTAGTTCCCACTGAATCAAAGGCCATGGAGTCAAAGATTCAAATAGAGGACCTAACA
GAACTCGCCGTAAAGACTGGCGAACAGTTCATACAGAGTCTCTTACGACTCAATGACAAGAAGAAAATCT
TCGTCAACATGGTGGAGCACGACACACTTGTCTACTCCAAAAATATCAAAGATACAGTCTCAGAAGACCA
AAGGGCAATTGAGACTTTTCAACAAAGGGTAATATCCGGAAACCTCCTCGGATTCCATTGCCCAGCTATC
TGTCACTTTATTGTGAAGATAGTGGAAAAGGAAGGTGGCTCCTACAAATGCCATCATTGCGATAAAGGAA
AGGCCATCGTTGAAGATGCCTCTGCCGACAGTGGTCCCAAAGATGGACCCCCACCCACGAGGAGCATCGT
GGAAAAAGAAGACGTTCCAACCACGTCTTCAAAGCAAGTGGATTGATGTGATATCTCCACTGACGTAAGG
GATGACGCACAATCCCACTATCCTTCGCAAGACCCTTCCTCTATATAAGGAAGTTCATTTCATTTGGAGA
GAACACGGGGGACAAGTTTGTACAAAAAAGCAGGCTCCACCACTAGTATGGCTTCACCGGAAACTACCAG
CTGGTTATACGAGTACAATTTCGAAGATACAACTGTCTCTGTTGATCCCAATTTCTCAAATTCAACATCT
GGGTTTTCTTGGTCCATGCAACCCTTTAATGGTTCAACAACTAACTTCAGTGTTGATATTGATGGCTCAA
TTGGTGAATCAGACTGTCTGAAGGTAAGCGGTTCTAAGAAAAGGGCAAGAGCTGAATCATGCACCTCGTC
AAGTTCCAAAGCTTGCAGGGAGAAATTGAGGAGAGAGAAGCTGAATGACAAGTTCATGGAATTGGGTGCA
CTTCTTGAGCCTGGAAGAACTCCAAAAACCGACAAGAGCGCCATTCTGGTTGATGCAATTCGCATGGTGA
CCCATTTACGATGTGAGGCTGAAAAGCTGAAAGACTTAAATTTGAATCTACAAGAGAAAATAAAGGAGTT
GAAGGCCGAGAAAAATGAGCTTCGAGATGAAAAGCAAAGGCTTAAGGTTGATAAAGAGAAGCTAGAGCAA
CAACTAAAGACTATGAATGCGCAACCTAGCTTCTTGCCTCCTCTCGTACCAGGTGCTTTTGCTGCGCCAG
GTCAAGCTGCAGGAAGCAAGCTGGTGCCGATTATAAGTTACCCTGGGGTCGCCATGTGGCAATTCATGCC
TCCCGCTGCAGTAGACACGTCGCAAGACCACGTTCTCCGACCTCCAGTTGCTCCCGGGGACCCAGCTTTC
TTGTACAAAGTGGTTGATAACAGCGGGTTAATTAACATCTTTTACCCATACGATGTTCCTGACTATGCGG
GCTATCCCTATGACGTCCCGGACTATGCAGGATCCTATCCATATGACGTTCCAGATTACGCTGCTCAGTG
CAGCGCTTAGAGCTCGAATTTCCCCGATCGTTCAAACATTTGGCAATAAAGTTTCTTAAGATTGAATCCT
GTTGCCGGTCTTGCGATGATTATCATATAATTTCTGTTGAATTACGTTAAGCATGTAATAATTAACATGT
AATGCATGACGTTATTTATGAGATGGGTTTTTATGATTAGAGTCCCGCAATTATACATTTAATACGCGAT
AGAAAACAAAATATAGCGCGCAAACTAGGATAAATTATCGCGCGCGGTGTCATCTATGTTACTAGATCGG
GAATTAGCTTCATCAACGCAAGACATGCGCACGACCGTCTGACAGGAGAGGAATTTCCGACGAGCACAGA
AAGGACTTGCTCTTGGACGTAGGCCTATTTCTCAGGCACATGTATCAAGTGTTCGGACGTGGGTTTTCGA
TGGTGTATCAGCCGCCGCCAACTGGGAGATGAGGAGGCTTTCTTGGGGGGCAGTCAGCAGTTCATTTCAC
AAGACAGAGGAACTTGTAAGGAGATGCACTGATTTATCTTGGCGCAAACCAGCAGGACGAATTAGTGGGA
ATAGCCCGCGAATATCTAAGTTATGCCTGTCGGCATGAGCAGAAACTTCCAATTCGAAACAGTTTGGAGA
GGTTGTTTTTGGGCATACCTTTTGTTAGTCAGCCTCTCGATTGCTCATCGTCATTACACAGTACCGAAGT
TTGATCGATCTAGTAACATAGATGACACCGCGCGCGATAATTTATCCTAGTTTGCGCGCTATATTTTGTT
TTCTATCGCGTATTAAATGTATAATTGCGGGACTCTAATCATAAAAACCCATCTCATAAATAACGTCATG
CATTACATGTTAATTATTACATGCTTAACGTAATTCAACAGAAATTATATGATAATCATCGCAAGACCGG
CAACAGGATTCAATCTTAAGAAACTTTATTGCCAAATGTTTGAACGATCTGCTTCGACGCACTCCTTCTT
TACTCCACCATCTCGTCCTTATTGAAAACGTGGGTAGCACCAAAACGAATCAAGTCGCTGGAACTGAAGT
TACCAATCACGCTGGATGATTTGCCAGTTGGATTAATCTTGCCTTTCCCCGCATGAATAATATTGATGAA
TGCATGCGTGAGGGGTATTTCGATTTTGGCAATAGCTGCAATTGCCGCGACATCCTCCAACGAGCATAAT
TCTTCAGAAAAATAGCGATGTTCCATGTTGTCAGGGCATGCATGATGCACGTTATGAGGTGACGGTGCTA
GGCAGTATTCCCTCAAAGTTTCATAGTCAGTATCATATTCATCATTGCATTCCTGCAAGAGAGAATTGAG
ACGCAATCCACACGCTGCGGCAACCTTCCGGCGTTCGTGGTCTATTTGCTCTTGGACGTTGCAAACGTAA
GTGTTGGATCCCGGTCGGCATCTACTCTATTCCTTTGCCCTCGGACGAGTGCTGGGGCGTCGGTTTCCAC
TATCGGCGAGTACTTCTACACAGCCATCGGTCCAGACGGCCGCGCTTCTGCGGGCGATTTGTGTACGCCC
GACAGTCCCGGCTCCGGATCGGACGATTGCGTCGCATCGACCCTGCGCCCAAGCTGCATCATCGAAATTG
CCGTCAACCAAGCTCTGATAGAGTTGGTCAAGACCAATGCGGAGCATATACGCCCGGAGCCGCGGCGATC
CTGCAAGCTCCGGATGCCTCCGCTCGAAGTAGCGCGTCTGCTGCTCCATACAAGCCAACCACGGCCTCCA
GAAGAAGATGTTGGCGACCTCGTATTGGGAATCCCCGAACATCGCCTCGCTCCAGTCAATGACCGCTGTT
ATGCGGCCATTGTCCGTCAGGACATTGTTGGAGCCGAAATCCGCGTGCACGAGGTGCCGGACTTCGGGGC
AGTCCTCGGCCCAAAGCATCAGCTCATCGAGAGCCTGCGCGACGGACGCACTGACGGTGTCGTCCATCAC
AGTTTGCCAGTGATACACATGGGGATCAGCAATCGCGCATATGAAATCACGCCATGTAGTGTATTGACCG
ATTCCTTGCGGTCCGAATGGGCCGAACCCGCTCGTCTGGCTAAGATCGGCCGCAGCGATCGCATCCATGG
CCTCCGCGACCGGCTGCAGAACAGCGGGCAGTTCGGTTTCAGGCAGGTCTTGCAACGTGACACCCTGTGC
ACGGCGGGAGATGCAATAGGTCAGGCTCTCGCTGAATTCCCCAATGTCAAGCACTTCCGGAATCGGGAGC
GCGGCCGATGCAAAGTGCCGATAAACATAACGATCTTTGTAGAAACCATCGGCGCAGCTATTTACCCGCA
GGACATATCCACGCCCTCCTACATCGAAGCTGAAAGCACGAGATTCTTCGCCCTCCGAGAGCTGCATCAG
GTCGGAGACGCTGTCGAACTTTTCGATCAGAAACTTCTCGACAGACGTCGCGGTGAGTTCAGGCTTTTTC
ATATCGGGGTCGTCCTCTCCAAATGAAATGAACTTCCTTATATAGAGGAAGGGTCTTGCGAAGGATAGTG
GGATTGTGCGTCATCCCTTACGTCAGTGGAGATATCACATCAATCCACTTGCTTTGAAGACGTGGTTGGA
ACGTCTTCTTTTTCCACGATGCTCCTCGTGGGTGGGGGTCCATCTTTGGGACCACTGTCGGCAGAGGCAT
CTTGAACGATAGCCTTTCCTTTATCGCAATGATGGCATTTGTAGGTGCCACCTTCCTTTTCTACTGTCCT
TTTGATGAAGTGACAGATAGCTGGGCAATGGAATCCGAGGAGGTTTCCCGATATTACCCTTTGTTGAAAA
GTCTCAATAGCCCTTTGGTCTTCTGAGACTGTATCTTTGATATTCTTGGAGTAGACGAGAGTGTCGTGCT
CCACCATGTTGACGGATCTCTAGGACGCGTCGACGCGTCGACGCGTCGACGCGTCGACGCGTCCTAGAAG
CTAATTCACTGGCCGTCGTTTTACAACGTCGTGACTGGGAAAACCCTGGCGTTACCCAACTTAATCGCCT
TGCAGCACATCCCCCTTTCGCCAGCTGGCGTAATAGCGAAGAGGCCCGCACCGATCGCCCTTCCCAACAG
TTGCGCAGCCTGAATG
[44 nt withheld, positions 8557-8600]
C
[141 nt withheld, positions 8602-8742]
CCTTTGACGTTGGAGTCCACGTTCTTT
[37 nt withheld, positions 8770-8806]
ACCCTATCTCGGGCTATTCTTTTGATTTATAAGGGATTTTGCCGATTTCGGAACCACCATCAAACAGGAT
TTTCGCCTGCTGGGGCAAACCAGCGTGGACCGCTTGCTGCAACTCTCTCAGGGCCAGGCGGTGAAGGGCA
ATCAGCTGTTGCCCGTCTCACTGGTGAAAAGAAAAACCACCCCAGTACATTAAAAACGTCCGCAATGTGT
TATTAAGTTGTCTAAGCGTCAATTTGTTTACACCACAATATATCCTGCCACCAGCCAGCCAACAGCTCCC
CGACCGGCAGCTCGGCACAAAATCACCACTCGATACAGGCAGCCCATCAGTCCGGGACGGCGTCAGCGGG
AGAGCCGTTGTAAGGCGGCAGACTTTGCTCATGTTACCGATGCTATTCGGAAGAACGGCAACTAAGCTGC
CGGGTTTGAAACACGGATGATCTCGCGGAGGGTAGCATGTTGATTGTAACGATGACAGAGCGTTGCTGCC
TGTGATCAAATATCATCTCCCTCGCAGAGATCCGAATTATCAGCCTTCTTATTCATTTCTCGCTTAACCG
TGACAGGCTGTCGATCTTGAGAACTATGCCGACATAATAGGAAATCGCTGGATAAAGCCGCTGAGGAAGC
TGAGTGGCGCTATTTCTTTAGAAGTGAACGTTGACGATATCAACTCCCCTATCCATTGCTCACCGAATGG
TACAGGTCGGGGACCCGAAGTTCCGACTGTCGGCCTGATGCATCCCCGGCTGATCGACCCCAGATCTGGG
GCTGAGAAAGCCCAGTAAGGAAACAACTGTAGGTTCGAGTCGCGAGATCCCCCGGAACCAAAGGAAGTAG
GTTAAACCCGCTCCGATCAGGCCGAGCCACGCCAGGCCGAGAACATTGGTTCCTGTAGGCATCGGGATTG
GCGGATCAAACACTAAAGCTACTGGAACGAGCAGAAGTCCTCCGGCCGCCAGTTGCCAGGCGGTAAAGGT
GAGCAGAGGCACGGGAGGTTGCCACTTGCGGGTCAGCACGGTTCCGAACGCCATGGAAACCGCCCCCGCC
AGGCCCGCTGCGACGCCGACAGGATCTAGCGCTGCGTTTGGTGTCAACACCAACAGCGCCACGCCCGCAG
TTCCGCAAATAGCCCCCAGGACCGCCATCAATCGTATCGGGCTACCTAGCAGAGCGGCAGAGATGAACAC
GACCATCAGCGGCTGCACAGCGCCTACCGTCGCCGCGACCCCGCCCGGCAGGCGGTAGACCGAAATAAAC
AACAAGCTCCAGAATAGCGAAATATTAAGTGCGCCGAGGATGAAGATGCGCATCCACCAGATTCCCGTTG
GAATCTGTCGGACGATCATCACGAGCAATAAACCCGCCGGCAACGCCCGCAGCAGCATACCGGCGACCCC
TCGGCCTCGCTGTTCGGGCTCCACGAAAACGCCGGACAGATGCGCCTTGTGAGCGTCCTTGGGGCCGTCC
TCCTGTTTGAAGACCGACAGCCCAATGATCTCGCCGTCGATGTAGGCGCCGAATGCCACGGCATCTCGCA
ACCGTTCAGCGAACGCCTCCATGGGCTTTTTCTCCTCGTGCTCGTAAACGGACCCGAACATCTCTGGAGC
TTTCTTCAGGGCCGACAATCGGATCTCGCGGAAATCCTGCACGTCGGCCGCTCCAAGCCGTCGAATCTGA
GCCTTAATCACAATTGTCAATTTTAATCCTCTGTTTATCGGCAGTTCGTAGAGCGCGCCGTGCGTCCCGA
GCGATACTGAGCGAAGCAAGTGCGTCGAGCAGTGCCCGCTTGTTCCTGAAATGCCAGTAAAGCGCTGGCT
GCTGAACCCCCAGCCGGAACTGACCCCACAAGGCCCTAGCGTTTGCAATGCACCAGGTCATCATTGACCC
AGGCGTGTTCCACCAGGCCGCTGCCTCGCAACTCTTCGCAGGCTTCGCCGACCTGCTCGCGCCACTTCTT
CACGCGGGTGGAATCCGATCCGCACATGAGGCGGAAGGTTTCCAGCTTGAGCGGGTACGGCTCCCGGTGC
GAGCTGAAATAGTCGAACATCCGTCGGGCCGTCGGCGACAGCTTGCGGTACTTCTCCCATATGAATTTCG
TGTAGTGGTCGCCAGCAAACAGCACGACGATTTCCTCGTCGATCAGGACCTGGCAACGGGACGTTTTCTT
GCCACGGTCCAGGACGCGGAAGCGGTGCAGCAGCGACACCGATTCCAGGTGCCCAACGCGGTCGGACGTG
AAGCCCATCGCCGTCGCCTGTAGGCGCGACAGGCATTCCTCGGCCTTCGTGTAATACCGGCCATTGATCG
ACCAGCCCAGGTCCTGGCAAAGCTCGTAGAACGTGAAGGTGATCGGCTCGCCGATAGGGGTGCGCTTCGC
GTACTCCAACACCTGCTGCCACACCAGTTCGTCATCGTCGGCCCGCAGCTCGACGCCGGTGTAGGTGATC
TTCACGTCCTTGTTGACGTGGAAAATGACCTTGTTTTGCAGCGCCTCGCGCGGGATTTTCTTGTTGCGCG
TGGTGAACAGGGCAGAGCGGGCCGTGTCGTTTGGCATCGCTCGCATCGTGTCCGGCCACGGCGCAATATC
GAACAAGGAAAGCTGCATTTCCTTGATCTGCTGCTTCGTGTGTTTCAGCAACGCGGCCTGCTTGGCCTCG
CTGACCTGTTTTGCCAGGTCCTCGCCGGCGGTTTTTCGCTTCTTGGTCGTCATAGTTCCTCGCGTGTCGA
TGGTCATCGACTTCGCCAAACCTGCCGCCTCCTGTTCGAGACGACGCGAACGCTCCACGGCGGCCGATGG
CGCGGGCAGGGCAGGGGGAGCCAGTTGCACGCTGTCGCGCTCGATCTTGGCCGTAGCTTGCTGGACCATC
GAGCCGACGGACTGGAAGGTTTCGCGGGGCGCACGCATGACGGTGCGGCTTGCGATGGTTTCGGCATCCT
CGGCGGAAAACCCCGCGTCGATCAGTTCTTGCCTGTATGCCTTCCGGTCAAACGTCCGATTCATTCACCC
TCCTTGCGGGATTGCCCCGACTCACGCCGGGGCAATGTGCCCTTATTCCTGATTTGACCCGCCTGGTGCC
TTGGTGTCCAGATAATCCACCTTATCGGCAATGAAGTCGGTCCCGTAGACCGTCTGGCCGTCCTTCTCGT
ACTTGGTATTCCGAATCTTGCCCTGCACGAATACCAGCGACCCCTTGCCCAAATACTTGCCGTGGGCCTC
GGCCTGAGAGCCAAAACACTTGATGCGGAAGAAGTCGGTGCGCTCCTGCTTGTCGCCGGCATCGTTGCGC
CACATCTAGGTACTAAAACAATTCATCCAGTAAAATATAATATTTTATTTTCTCCCAATCAGGCTTGATC
CCCAGTAAGTCAAAAAATAGCTCGACATACTGTTCTTCCCCGATATCCTCCCTGATCGACCGGACGCAGA
AGGCAATGTCATACCACTTGTCCGCCCTGCCGCTTCTCCCAAGATCAATAAAGCCACTTACTTTGCCATC
TTTCACAAAGATGTTGCTGTCTCCCAGGTCGCCGTGGGAAAAGACAAGTTCCTCTTCGGGCTTTTCCGTC
TTTAAAAAATCATACAGCTCGCGCGGATCTTTAAATGGAGTGTCTTCTTCCCAGTTTTCGCAATCCACAT
CGGCCAGATCGTTATTCAGTAAGTAATCCAATTCGGCTAAGCGGCTGTCTAAGCTATTCGTATAGGGACA
ATCCGATATGTCGATGGAGTGAAAGAGCCTGATGCACTCCGCATACAGCTCGATAATCTTTTCAGGGCTT
TGTTCATCTTCATACTCTTCCGAGCAAAGGACGCCATCGGCCTCACTCATGAGCAGATTGCTCCAGCCAT
CATGCCGTTCAAAGTGCAGGACCTTTGGAACAGGCAGCTTTCCTTCCAGCCATAGCATCATGTCCTTTTC
CCGTTCCACATCATAGGTGGTCCCTTTATACCGGCTGTCCGTCATTTTTAAATATAGGTTTTCATTTTCT
CCCACCAGCTTATATACCTTAGCAGGAGACATTCCTTCCGTATCTTTTACGCAGCGGTATTTTTCGATCA
GTTTTTTCAATTCCGGTGATATTCTCATTTTAGCCATTTATTATTTCCTTCCTCTTTTCTACAGTATTTA
AAGATACCCCAAGAAGCTAATTATAACAAGACGAACTCCAATTCACTGTTCCTTGCATTCTAAAACCTTA
AATACCAGAAAACAGCTTTTTCAAAGTTGTTTTCAAAGTTGGCGTATAACATAGTATCGACGGAGCCGAT
TTTGAAACCACAATTATGGGTGATGCTGCCAACTTACTGATTTAGTGTATGATGGTGTTTTTGAGGTGCT
CCAGTGGCTTCTGTTTCTATCAGCTGTCCCTCCTGTTCAGCTACTGACGGGGTGGTGCGTAACGGCAAAA
GCACCGCCGGACATCAGCGCTATCTCTGCTCTCACTGCCGTAAAACATGGCAACTGCAGTTCACTTACAC
CGCTTCTCAACCCGGTACGCACCAGAAAATCATTGATATGGCCATGAATGGCGTTGGATGCCGGGCAACA
GCCCGCATTATGGGCGTTGGCCTCAACACGATTTTACGTCACTTAAAAAACTCAGGCCGCAGTCGGTAAC
CTCGCGCATACAGCCGGGCAGTGACGTCATCGTCTGCGCGGAAATGGACGAACAGTGGGGCTATGTCGGG
GCTAAATCGCGCCAGCGCTGGCTGTTTTACGCGTATGACAGTCTCCGGAAGACGGTTGTTGCGCACGTAT
TCGGTGAACGCACTATGGCGACGCTGGGGCGTCTTATGAGCCTGCTGTCACCCTTTGACGTGGTGATATG
GATGACGGATGGCTGGCCGCTGTATGAATCCCGCCTGAAGGGAAAGCTGCACGTAATCAGCAAGCGATAT
ACGCAGCGAATTGAGCGGCATAACCTGAATCTGAGGCAGCACCTGGCACGGCTGGGACGGAAGTCGCTGT
CGTTCTCAAAATCGGTGGAGCTGCATGACAAAGTCATCGGGCATTATCTGAACATAAAACACTATCAATA
AGTTGGAGTCATTACCCAATTATGATAGAATTTACAAGCTATAAGGTTATTGTCCTGGGTTTCAAGCATT
AGTCCATGCAAGTTTTTATGCTTTGCCCATTCTATAGATATATTGATAAGCGCGCTGCCTATGCCTTGCC
CCCTGAAATCCTTACATACGGCGATATCTTCTATATAAAAGATATATTATCTTATCAGTATTGTCAATAT
ATTCAAGGCAATCTGCCTCCTCATCCTCTTCATCCTCTTCGTCTTGGTAGCTTTTTAAATATGGCGCTTC
ATAGAGTAATTCTGTAAAGGTCCAATTCTCGTTTTCATACCTCGGTATAATCTTACCTATCACCTCAAAT
GGTTCGCTGGGTTTATCGCACCCCCGAACACGAGCACGGCACCCGCGACCACTATGCCAAGAATGCCCAA
GGTAAAAATTGCCGGCCCCGCCATGAAGTCCGTGAATGCCCCGACGGCCGAAGTGAAGGGCAGGCCGCCA
CCCAGGCCGCCGCCCTCACTGCCCGGCACCTGGTCGCTGAATGTCGATGCCAGCACCTGCGGCACGTCAA
TGCTTCCGGGCGTCGCGCTCGGGCTGATCGCCCATCCCGTTACTGCCCCGATCCCGGCAATGGCAAGGAC
TGCCAGCGCTGCCATTTTTGGGGTGAGGCCGTTCGCGGCCGAGGGGCGCAGCCCCTGGGGGGATGGGAGG
CCCGCGTTAGCGGGCCGGGAGGGTTCGAGAAGGGGGGGCACCCCCCTTCGGCGTGCGCGGTCACGCGCAC
AGGGCGCAGCCCTGGTTAAAAACAAGGTTTATAAATATTGGTTTAAAAGCAGGTTAAAAGACAGGTTAGC
GGTGGCCGAAAAACGGGCGGAAACCCTTGCAAATGCTGGATTTTCTGCCTGTGGACAGCCCCTCAAATGT
CAATAGGTGCGCCCCTCATCTGTCAGCACTCTGCCCCTCAAGTGTCAAGGATCGCGCCCCTCATCTGTCA
GTAGTCGCGCCCCTCAAGTGTCAATACCGCAGGGCACTTATCCCCAGGCTTGTCCACATCATCTGTGGGA
AACTCGCGTAAAATCAGGCGTTTTCGCCGATTTGCGAGGCTGGCCAGCTCCACGTCGCCGGCCGAAATCG
AGCCTGCCCCTCATCTGTCAACGCCGCGCCGGGTGAGTCGGCCCCTCAAGTGTCAACGTCCGCCCCTCAT
CTGTCAGTGAGGGCCAAGTTTTCCGCGAGGTATCCACAACGCCGGCGGCCGCGGTGTCTCGCACACGGCT
TCGACGGCGTTTCTGGCGCGTTTGCAGGGCCATAGACGGCCGCCAGCCCAGCGGCGAGGGCAACCAGCCC
GGTGAGCGTCGGAAAGGCGC
